Addgene plasmid #238536: pMSCV-RUNX1-WT
Purpose: Used as a positive control for overexpression of human RUNX1 in mammalian cells.
Depositing lab: Diane Krause. Depositing organization: Yale University. Publication: CDK9 phosphorylates RUNX1 to promote megakaryocytic fate in megakaryocytic-erythroid progenitors. Kwon N, Lu YC, Thompson EN, Mancuso RI, Wang L, Zhang PX, Krause DS. Blood. 2024 Oct 24;144(17):1800-1812. doi: 10.1182/blood.2024023963. PubMed 39102635.
Backbone
  Vector backbone: pMSCV-F-BirA
  Backbone size w/o insert (bp): 5202
  Total vector size (bp): 7709
  Modifications to backbone: Added human RUNX1 driven by MSCV, and Puromycin driven by the PGK promoter
  Vector type: Mammalian Expression, Lentiviral
  Selectable markers: Puromycin
Growth in bacteria
  Bacterial resistance: Ampicillin, 100 μg/mL
  Growth temperature: 37°C
  Growth strain: NEB Stable
  Copy number: High Copy
Gene/Insert 1
  Gene/Insert name: RUNX1
  Species: H. sapiens (human)
  Insert size (bp): 1343
  GenBank ID: XM_054324894.1
  Entrez Gene: RUNX1 (a.k.a. AML1, AML1-EVI-1, AMLCR1, CBF2alpha, CBFA2, EVI-1, PEBP2aB, PEBP2alpha)
  Promoter: MSCV
  Cloning method: Unknown
  Sequencing primers: 5′ CTGAGCCCAGGCAAGATGAG; 3′ gagcatgcgctttagcagcc
Gene/Insert 2
  Gene/Insert name: Puromycin
  Insert size (bp): 600
  GenBank ID: ON783971.1
  Promoter: PGK
  Cloning method: Unknown
  Sequencing primers: 5′ cggcattctgcacgcttcaa; 3′ aggggttgtgggctctttta
Terms and licenses: Academic/Nonprofit Terms; Industry Terms: Not Available to Industry
How to cite: pMSCV-RUNX1-WT was a gift from Diane Krause (Addgene plasmid # 238536 ; http://n2t.net/addgene:238536 ; RRID:Addgene_238536)
