[The description below was written by a language model from this plasmid's Addgene catalogue record and pLannotate feature annotations shown in this document.]
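Description:
pMSCV-RUNX1-WT is a 7.7 kb retroviral expression plasmid built on the pMSCV-F-BirA backbone for overexpressing wild-type human RUNX1 (AML1/CBFA2) in mammalian cells. The catalogue lists the vector type as mammalian expression and lentiviral. However, the annotated elements are those of a gammaretroviral murine stem cell virus vector: 5' and 3' MESV/MSCV long terminal repeats, the MESV Ψ packaging signal and a truncated MMLV gag segment lacking its start codon, which extends the packaging region. No HIV-derived lentiviral parts appear in the feature table. In bacteria the plasmid replicates from a high-copy ColE1/pUC-type origin and is selected with ampicillin through the β-lactamase gene. Short fragments of lacI, lacZα, rop, bom, TcR and env, together with a lac promoter/operator, are also annotated outside the proviral cassette and appear to be non-functional backbone remnants.

Between the LTRs, the RUNX1 coding sequence is transcribed from the promoter activity of the 5' LTR. It is flanked by attB1 and attB2 sites, which suggests it was introduced by Gateway recombination, although the record gives the cloning method as unknown. No epitope tag or reporter is annotated on the insert. Downstream, a mouse PGK promoter drives puromycin N-acetyltransferase, so transfected or transduced cells can be selected with puromycin independently of LTR-driven expression. When supplied with packaging functions in trans, the Ψ-containing transcript can be packaged into viral particles for stable integration into target cells.

According to the depositor, the plasmid serves as a positive control for human RUNX1 overexpression. The associated study concerns CDK9 phosphorylation of RUNX1 and megakaryocytic versus erythroid fate in progenitor cells, and the "WT" designation implies it is a reference for comparison with altered RUNX1 versions, though the record does not describe these.
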