Features (pLannotate 1.2.2; 21 found; start..end, strand, type, name):
    579..920     +  misc_feature   MESV Ψ: packaging signal of murine embryonic stem cell virus
    987..1403    +  CDS            gag (truncated): truncated Moloney murine leukemia virus (MMLV) gag gene lacking the start codon
   1418..1442    +  protein_bind   attB1: mutant version of attB; recombination site for the Gateway® BP reaction BP Clonase™
   1484..2839    +  CDS            RUNX1: RUNX1_HUMAN - Also known as AML1, CBFA2. Experimental evidence at protein level: Swiss-Prot protein existence level 1. Isoform AML-1L interferes with the transactivation activity of RUNX1. From Homo sapiens (Human).
   2844..2868    -  protein_bind   attB2: mutant version of attB; recombination site for the Gateway® BP reaction BP Clonase™
   2883..3382    +  promoter       PGK promoter: mouse phosphoglycerate kinase 1 promoter
   3403..4002    +  CDS            PuroR: puromycin N-acetyltransferase; pac from Streptomyces alboniger; confers resistance to puromycin
   4102..4616    +  LTR            3' LTR: 3' long terminal repeat from murine embryonic stem cell virus
   4778..4794    -  protein_bind   lac operator: The lac repressor binds to the lac operator to inhibit transcription in E. coli. This inhibition can be relieved by adding lactose or isopropyl-β-D-thiogalactopyranoside (IPTG). lac repressor encoded by lacI
   4802..4832    -  promoter       lac promoter: promoter for the E. coli lac operon
   4847..4868    -  protein_bind   CAP binding site: CAP binding activates transcription in the presence of cAMP. E. coli catabolite activator protein
   4881..4973    -  CDS            lacI (fragment): lac repressor; lacI; The lac repressor binds to the lac operator to inhibit transcription in E. coli. This inhibition can be relieved by adding lactose or isopropyl-β-D-thiogalactopyranoside (IPTG).
   5156..5744    -  rep_origin     ori: high-copy-number ColE1/pMB1/pBR322/pUC origin of replication
   5915..6775    -  CDS            AmpR: β-lactamase; bla; confers resistance to ampicillin, carbenicillin, and related antibiotics
   6776..6880    -  promoter       AmpR promoter: bla
   6975..7010    +  CDS            rop (fragment): Rop protein, which maintains plasmids at low copy number; rop
   7112..7211    +  misc_feature   bom (fragment): basis of mobility region from pBR322
   7217..7366    -  CDS            lacZα (fragment): LacZα fragment of β-galactosidase; lacZ fragment
   7366..7567    -  CDS            TcR (fragment): tetracycline efflux protein; tet; confers resistance to tetracycline
   7568..7666    +  CDS            env (fragment): murine leukemia virus gPr80 envelope polyprotein precursor; env; proteolytically cleaved into gp70SU and p15TM subunits
   7708..515     +  LTR            5' LTR (across the origin): 5' long terminal repeat from murine embryonic stem cell virus
>Addgene plasmid #238536 | pMSCV-RUNX1-WT | addgene full sequence | sequence record 476293 | Addgene NGS Result
TGAAAGACCCCACCTGTAGGTTTGGCAAGCTAGCTTAAGTAACGCCATTTTGCAAGGCATGGAAAATACA
TAACTGAGAATAGAGAAGTTCAGATCAAGGTTAGGAACAGAGAGACAGCAGAATATGGGCCAAACAGGAT
ATCTGTGGTAAGCAGTTCCTGCCCCGGCTCAGGGCCAAGAACAGATGGTCCCCAGATGCGGTCCCGCCCT
CAGCAGTTTCTAGAGAACCATCAGATGTTTCCAGGGTGCCCCAAGGACCTGAAATGACCCTGTGCCTTAT
TTGAACTAACCAATCAGTTCGCTTCTCGCTTCTGTTCGCGCGCTTCTGCTCCCCGAGCTCAATAAAAGAG
CCCACAACCCCTCACTCGGCGCGCCAGTCCTCCGATAGACTGCGTCGCCCGGGTACCCGTATTCCCAATA
AAGCCTCTTGCTGTTTGCATCCGAATCGTGGACTCGCTGATCCTTGGGAGGGTCTCCTCAGATTGATTGA
CTGCCCACCTCGGGGGTCTTTCATTTGGAGGTTCCACCGAGATTTGGAGACCCCTGCCCAGGGACCACCG
ACCCCCCCGCCGGGAGGTAAGCTGGCCAGCGGTCGTTTCGTGTCTGTCTCTGTCTTTGTGCGTGTTTGTG
CCGGCATCTAATGTTTGCGCCTGCGTCTGTACTAGTTAGCTAACTAGCTCTGTATCTGGCGGACCCGTGG
TGGAACTGACGAGTTCTGAACACCCGGCCGCAACCCTGGGAGACGTCCCAGGGACTTTGGGGGCCGTTTT
TGTGGCCCGACCTGAGGAAGGGAGTCGATGTGGAATCCGACCCCGTCAGGATATGTGGTTCTGGTAGGAG
ACGAGAACCTAAAACAGTTCCCGCCTCCGTCTGAATTTTTGCTTTCGGTTTGGAACCGAAGCCGCGCGTC
TTGTCTGCTGCAGCGCTGCAGCATCGTTCTGTGTTGTCTCTGTCTGACTGTGTTTCTGTATTTGTCTGAA
AATTAGGGCCAGACTGTTACCACTCCCTTAAGTTTGACCTTAGGTCACTGGAAAGATGTCGAGCGGATCG
CTCACAACCAGTCGGTAGATGTCAAGAAGAGACGTTGGGTTACCTTCTGCTCTGCAGAATGGCCAACCTT
TAACGTCGGATGGCCGCGAGACGGCACCTTTAACCGAGACCTCATCACCCAGGTTAAGATCAAGGTCTTT
TCACCTGGCCCGCATGGACACCCAGACCAGGTCCCCTACATCGTGACCTGGGAAGCCTTGGCTTTTGACC
CCCCTCCCTGGGTCAAGCCCTTTGTACACCCTAAGCCTCCGCCTCCTCTTCCTCCATCCGCCCCGTCTCT
CCCCCTTGAACCTCCTCGTTCGACCCCGCCTCGATCCTCCCTTTATCCAGCCCTCACTCCTTCTCTAGGC
GCCGGAATTAGATCATCACAAGTTTGTACAAAAAAGCAGGCTTCACCATGGCATACCCATACGACGTGCC
TGACTACGCCTCCCGTATCCCCGTAGATGCCAGCACGAGCCGCCGCTTCACGCCGCCTTCCACCGCGCTG
AGCCCAGGCAAGATGAGCGAGGCGTTGCCGCTGGGCGCCCCGGACGCCGGCGCTGCCCTGGCCGGCAAGC
TGAGGAGCGGCGACCGCAGCATGGTGGAGGTGCTGGCCGACCACCCGGGCGAGCTGGTGCGCACCGACAG
CCCCAACTTCCTCTGCTCCGTGCTGCCTACGCACTGGCGCTGCAACAAGACCCTGCCCATCGCTTTCAAG
GTGGTGGCCCTAGGGGATGTTCCAGATGGCACTCTGGTCACTGTGATGGCTGGCAATGATGAAAACTACT
CGGCTGAGCTGAGAAATGCTACCGCAGCCATGAAGAACCAGGTTGCAAGATTTAATGACCTCAGGTTTGT
CGGTCGAAGTGGAAGAGGGAAAAGCTTCACTCTGACCATCACTGTCTTCACAAACCCACCGCAAGTCGCC
ACCTACCACAGAGCCATCAAAATCACAGTGGATGGGCCCCGAGAACCTCGAAGACATCGGCAGAAACTAG
ATGATCAGACCAAGCCCGGGAGCTTGTCCTTTTCCGAGCGGCTCAGTGAACTGGAGCAGCTGCGGCGCAC
AGCCATGAGGGTCAGCCCACACCACCCAGCCCCCACGCCCAACCCTCGTGCCTCCCTGAACCACTCCACT
GCCTTTAACCCTCAGCCTCAGAGTCAGATGCAGGATACAAGGCAGATCCAACCATCCCCACCGTGGTCCT
ACGATCAGTCCTACCAATACCTGGGATCCATTGCCTCTCCTTCTGTGCACCCAGCAACGCCCATTTCACC
TGGACGTGCCAGCGGCATGACAACCCTCTCTGCAGAACTTTCCAGTCGACTCTCAACGGCACCCGACCTG
ACAGCGTTCAGCGACCCGCGCCAGTTCCCCGCGCTGCCCTCCATCTCCGACCCCCGCATGCACTATCCAG
GCGCCTTCACCTACTCCCCGACGCCGGTCACCTCGGGCATCGGCATCGGCATGTCGGCCATGGGCTCGGC
CACGCGCTACCACACCTACCTGCCGCCGCCCTACCCCGGCTCGTCGCAAGCGCAGGGAGGCCCGTTCCAA
GCCAGCTCGCCCTCCTACCACCTGTACTACGGCGCCTCGGCCGGCTCCTACCAGTTCTCCATGGTGGGCG
GCGAGCGCTCGCCGCCGCGCATCCTGCCGCCCTGCACCAACGCCTCCACCGGCTCCGCGCTGCTCAACCC
CAGCCTCCCGAACCAGAGCGACGTGGTGGAGGCCGAGGGCAGCCACAGCAACTCCCCCACCAACATGGCG
CCCTCCGCGCGCCTGGAGGAGGCCGTGTGGCGGCCCTACTGAGACCCAGCTTTCTTGTACAAAGTGGTGA
TCGCGTTCTACCGGGTAGGGGAGGCGCTTTTCCCAAGGCAGTCTGGAGCATGCGCTTTAGCAGCCCCGCT
GGGCACTTGGCGCTACACAAGTGGCCTCTGGCCTCGCACACATTCCACATCCACCGGTAGGCGCCAACCG
GCTCCGTTCTTTGGTGGCCCCTTCGCGCCACCTTCTACTCCTCCCCTAGTCAGGAAGTTCCCCCCCGCCC
CGCAGCTCGCGTCGTGCAGGACGTGACAAATGGAAGTAGCACGTCTCACTAGTCTCGTGCAGATGGACAG
CACCGCTGAGCAATGGAAGCGGGTAGGCCTTTGGGGCAGCGGCCAATAGCAGCTTTGCTCCTTCGCTTTC
TGGGCTCAGAGGCTGGGAAGGGGTGGGTCCGGGGGCGGGCTCAGGGGCGGGCTCAGGGGCGGGGCGGGCG
CCCGAAGGTCCTCCGGAGGCCCGGCATTCTGCACGCTTCAAAAGCGCACGTCTGCCGCGCTGTTCTCCTC
TTCCTCATCTCCGGGCCTTTCGACCTGCAGCCCAAGCTTACCATGACCGAGTACAAGCCCACGGTGCGCC
TCGCCACCCGCGACGACGTCCCCAGGGCCGTACGCACCCTCGCCGCCGCGTTCGCCGACTACCCCGCCAC
GCGCCACACCGTCGATCCGGACCGCCACATCGAGCGGGTCACCGAGCTGCAAGAACTCTTCCTCACGCGC
GTCGGGCTCGACATCGGCAAGGTGTGGGTCGCGGACGACGGCGCCGCGGTGGCGGTCTGGACCACGCCGG
AGAGCGTCGAAGCGGGGGCGGTGTTCGCCGAGATCGGCCCGCGCATGGCCGAGTTGAGCGGTTCCCGGCT
GGCCGCGCAGCAACAGATGGAAGGCCTCCTGGCGCCGCACCGGCCCAAGGAGCCCGCGTGGTTCCTGGCC
ACCGTCGGCGTCTCGCCCGACCACCAGGGCAAGGGTCTGGGCAGCGCCGTCGTGCTCCCCGGAGTGGAGG
CGGCCGAGCGCGCCGGGGTGCCCGCCTTCCTGGAGACCTCCGCGCCCCGCAACCTCCCCTTCTACGAGCG
GCTCGGCTTCACCGTCACCGCCGACGTCGAGGTGCCCGAAGGACCGCGCACCTGGTGCATGACCCGCAAG
CCCGGTGCCTGACGCCCGCCCCACGACCCGCAGCGCCCGACCGAAAGGAGCGCACGACCCCATGCATCGA
TAAAATAAAAGATTTTATTTAGTCTCCAGAAAAAGGGGGGAATGAAAGACCCCACCTGTAGGTTTGGCAA
GCTAGCTTAAGTAACGCCATTTTGCAAGGCATGGAAAATACATAACTGAGAATAGAGAAGTTCAGATCAA
GGTTAGGAACAGAGAGACAGCAGAATATGGGCCAAACAGGATATCTGTGGTAAGCAGTTCCTGCCCCGGC
TCAGGGCCAAGAACAGATGGTCCCCAGATGCGGTCCCGCCCTCAGCAGTTTCTAGAGAACCATCAGATGT
TTCCAGGGTGCCCCAAGGACCTGAAATGACCCTGTGCCTTATTTGAACTAACCAATCAGTTCGCTTCTCG
CTTCTGTTCGCGCGCTTCTGCTCCCCGAGCTCAATAAAAGAGCCCACAACCCCTCACTCGGCGCGCCAGT
CCTCCGATAGACTGCGTCGCCCGGGTACCCGTGTATCCAATAAACCCTCTTGCAGTTGCATCCGACTTGT
GGTCTCGCTGTTCCTTGGGAGGGTCTCCTCTGAGTGATTGACTACCCGTCAGCGGGGGTCTTTCATGGGT
AACAGTTTCTTGAAGTTGGAGAACAACATTCTGAGGGTAGGAGTCGAATATTAAGTAATCCTGACTCAAT
TAGCCACTGTTTTGAATCCACATACTCCAATACTCCTGAAATAGTTCATTATGGACAGCGCAGAAAGAGC
TGGGGAGAATTGTGAAATTGTTATCCGCTCACAATTCCACACAACATACGAGCCGGAAGCATAAAGTGTA
AAGCCTGGGGTGCCTAATGAGTGAGCTAACTCACATTAATTGCGTTGCGCTCACTGCCCGCTTTCCAGTC
GGGAAACCTGTCGTGCCAGCTGCATTAATGAATCGGCCAACGCGCGGGGAGAGGCGGTTTGCGTATTGGG
CGCTCTTCCGCTTCCTCGCTCACTGACTCGCTGCGCTCGGTCGTTCGGCTGCGGCGAGCGGTATCAGCTC
ACTCAAAGGCGGTAATACGGTTATCCACAGAATCAGGGGATAACGCAGGAAAGAACATGTGAGCAAAAGG
CCAGCAAAAGGCCAGGAACCGTAAAAAGGCCGCGTTGCTGGCGTTTTTCCATAGGCTCCGCCCCCCTGAC
GAGCATCACAAAAATCGACGCTCAAGTCAGAGGTGGCGAAACCCGACAGGACTATAAAGATACCAGGCGT
TTCCCCCTGGAAGCTCCCTCGTGCGCTCTCCTGTTCCGACCCTGCCGCTTACCGGATACCTGTCCGCCTT
TCTCCCTTCGGGAAGCGTGGCGCTTTCTCATAGCTCACGCTGTAGGTATCTCAGTTCGGTGTAGGTCGTT
CGCTCCAAGCTGGGCTGTGTGCACGAACCCCCCGTTCAGCCCGACCGCTGCGCCTTATCCGGTAACTATC
GTCTTGAGTCCAACCCGGTAAGACACGACTTATCGCCACTGGCAGCAGCCACTGGTAACAGGATTAGCAG
AGCGAGGTATGTAGGCGGTGCTACAGAGTTCTTGAAGTGGTGGCCTAACTACGGCTACACTAGAAGAACA
GTATTTGGTATCTGCGCTCTGCTGAAGCCAGTTACCTTCGGAAAAAGAGTTGGTAGCTCTTGATCCGGCA
AACAAACCACCGCTGGTAGCGGTGGTTTTTTTGTTTGCAAGCAGCAGATTACGCGCAGAAAAAAAGGATC
TCAAGAAGATCCTTTGATCTTTTCTACGGGGTCTGACGCTCAGTGGAACGAAAACTCACGTTAAGGGATT
TTGGTCATGAGATTATCAAAAAGGATCTTCACCTAGATCCTTTTAAATTAAAAATGAAGTTTTAAATCAA
TCTAAAGTATATATGAGTAAACTTGGTCTGACAGTTACCAATGCTTAATCAGTGAGGCACCTATCTCAGC
GATCTGTCTATTTCGTTCATCCATAGTTGCCTGACTCCCCGTCGTGTAGATAACTACGATACGGGAGGGC
TTACCATCTGGCCCCAGTGCTGCAATGATACCGCGAGACCCACGCTCACCGGCTCCAGATTTATCAGCAA
TAAACCAGCCAGCCGGAAGGGCCGAGCGCAGAAGTGGTCCTGCAACTTTATCCGCCTCCATCCAGTCTAT
TAATTGTTGCCGGGAAGCTAGAGTAAGTAGTTCGCCAGTTAATAGTTTGCGCAACGTTGTTGCCATTGCT
ACAGGCATCGTGGTGTCACGCTCGTCGTTTGGTATGGCTTCATTCAGCTCCGGTTCCCAACGATCAAGGC
GAGTTACATGATCCCCCATGTTGTGCAAAAAAGCGGTTAGCTCCTTCGGTCCTCCGATCGTTGTCAGAAG
TAAGTTGGCCGCAGTGTTATCACTCATGGTTATGGCAGCACTGCATAATTCTCTTACTGTCATGCCATCC
GTAAGATGCTTTTCTGTGACTGGTGAGTACTCAACCAAGTCATTCTGAGAATAGTGTATGCGGCGACCGA
GTTGCTCTTGCCCGGCGTCAATACGGGATAATACCGCGCCACATAGCAGAACTTTAAAAGTGCTCATCAT
TGGAAAACGTTCTTCGGGGCGAAAACTCTCAAGGATCTTACCGCTGTTGAGATCCAGTTCGATGTAACCC
ACTCGTGCACCCAACTGATCTTCAGCATCTTTTACTTTCACCAGCGTTTCTGGGTGAGCAAAAACAGGAA
GGCAAAATGCCGCAAAAAAGGGAATAAGGGCGACACGGAAATGTTGAATACTCATACTCTTCCTTTTTCA
ATATTATTGAAGCATTTATCAGGGTTATTGTCTCATGAGCGGATACATATTTGAATGTATTTAGAAAAAT
AAACAAATAGGGGTTCCGCGCACATTTCCCCGAAAAGTGCCACCTGACGTCTAAGAAACCATTATTATCA
TGACATTAACCTATAAAAATAGGCGTATCACGAGGCCCTTTCGTCTCGCGCGTTTCGGTGATGACGGTGA
AAACCTCTGACACATGCAGCTCCCGGAGACGGTCACAGCTTGTCTGTAAGCGGATGCCGGGAGCAGACAA
GCCCGTCAGGGCGCGTCAGCGGGTGTTGGCGGGTGTCGGGGCTGGCTTAACTATGCGGCATCAGAGCAGA
TTGTACTGAGAGTGCACCATATGCGGTGTGAAATACCGCACAGATGCGTAAGGAGAAAATACCGCATCAG
GCGCCATTCGCCATTCAGGCTGCGCAACTGTTGGGAAGGGCGATCGGTGCGGGCCTCTTCGCTATTACGC
CAGCTGGCGAAAGGGGGATGTGCTGCAAGGCGATTAAGTTGGGTAACGCCAGGGTTTTCCCAGTCACGAC
GTTGTAAAACGACGGCGCAAGGAATGGTGCATGCAAGGAGATGGCGCCCAACAGTCCCCCGGCCACGGGG
CCTGCCACCATACCCACGCCGAAACAAGCGCTCATGAGCCCGAAGTGGCGAGCCCGATCTTCCCCATCGG
TGATGTCGGCGATATAGGCGCCAGCAACCGCACCTGTGGCGCCGGTGATGCCGGCCACGATGCGTCCGGC
GTAGAGGCGATTAGTCCAATTTGTTAAAGACAGGATATCAGTGGTCCAGGCTCTAGTTTTGACTCAACAA
TATCACCAGCTGAAGCCTATAGAGTACGAGCCATAGATAAAATAAAAGATTTTATTTAGTCTCCAGAAAA
AGGGGGGAA
